>Addgene plasmid #200873 | pSCT375: pDonor(ZooTsy)_excision-reporter | addgene full sequence | sequence record 399456 | Addgene NGS Result
TGCAGCTCTGGCCCGTGTCTCAAAATCTCTGATGTTACATTGCACAAGATAAAAATATATCATCATGAAC
AATAAAACTGTCTGCTTACATAAACAGTAATACAAGGGGTGTTATGAGCCATATTCAACGGGAAACGTCG
AGGCCGCGATTAAATTCCAACATGGATGCTGATTTATATGGGTATAAATGGGCTCGCGATAATGTCGGGC
AATCAGGTGCGACAATCTATCGCTTGTATGGGAAGCCCGATGCGCCAGAGTTGTTTCTGAAACATGGCAA
AGGTAGCGTTGCCAATGATGTTACAGATGAGATGGTCAGACTAAACTGGCTGACGGAATTTATGCCTCTT
CCGACCATCAAGCATTTTATCCGTACTCCTGATGATGCATGGTTACTCACCACTGCGATCCCCGGAAAAA
CAGCATTCCAGGTATTAGAAGAATATCCTGATTCAGGTGAAAATATTGTTGATGCGCTGGCAGTGTTCCT
GCGCCGGTTGCATTCGATTCCTGTTTGTAATTGTCCTTTTAACAGCGATCGCGTATTTCGTCTCGCTCAG
GCGCAATCACGAATGAATAACGGTTTGGTTGATGCGAGTGATTTTGATGACGAGCGTAATGGCTGGCCTG
TTGAACAAGTCTGGAAAGAAATGCATAAACTTTTGCCATTCTCACCGGATTCAGTCGTCACTCATGGTGA
TTTCTCACTTGATAACCTTATTTTTGACGAGGGGAAATTAATAGGTTGTATTGATGTTGGACGAGTCGGA
ATCGCAGACCGATACCAGGATCTTGCCATCCTATGGAACTGCCTCGGTGAGTTTTCTCCTTCATTACAGA
AACGGCTTTTTCAAAAATATGGTATTGATAATCCTGATATGAATAAATTGCAGTTTCATTTGATGCTCGA
TGAGTTTTTCTAATCAGAATTGGTTAATTGGTTGTAACATTATTCAGATTGGGCTTGATTTAAAACTTCA
TTTTTAATTTAAAAGGATCTAGGTGAAGATCCTTTTTGATAATCTCATGACCAAAATCCCTTAACGTGAG
TTTTCGTTCCACTGAGCGTCAGACCCCGTAGAAAAGATCAAAGGATCTTCTTGAGATCCTTTTTTTCTGC
GCGTAATCTGCTGCTTGCAAACAAAAAAACCACCGCTACCAGCGGTGGTTTGTTTGCCGGATCAAGAGCT
ACCAACTCTTTTTCCGAAGGTAACTGGCTTCAGCAGAGCGCAGATACCAAATACTGTTCTTCTAGTGTAG
CCGTAGTTAGGCCACCACTTCAAGAACTCTGTAGCACCGCCTACATACCTCGCTCTGCTAATCCTGTTAC
CAGTGGCTGCTGCCAGTGGCGATAAGTCGTGTCTTACCGGGTTGGACTCAAGACGATAGTTACCGGATAA
GGCGCAGCGGTCGGGCTGAACGGGGGGTTCGTGCACACAGCCCAGCTTGGAGCGAACGACCTACACCGAA
CTGAGATACCTACAGCGTGAGCTATGAGAAAGCGCCACGCTTCCCGAAGGGAGAAAGGCGGACAGGTATC
CGGTAAGCGGCAGGGTCGGAACAGGAGAGCGCACGAGGGAGCTTCCAGGGGGAAACGCCTGGTATCTTTA
TAGTCCTGTCGGGTTTCGCCACCTCTGACTTGAGCGTCGATTTTTGTGATGCTCGTCAGGGGGGCGGAGC
CTATGGAAAAACGCCAGCAACGCGGCCTTTTTACGGTTCCTGGCCTTTTGCTGGCCTTTTGCTCACATGT
TCTTTCCTGCGTTATCCCCTGATTCTGTGGATAACCGTATTACCGCCTTTGAGTGAGCTGATACCGCTCG
CCGCAGCCGAACGACCGAGCGCAGCGAGTCAGTGAGCGAGGAAGCGGAAGAGCGCCCAATACGCAAACCG
CCTCTCCCCGCGCGTTGGCCGATTCATTAATGCAGCTGGCACGACAGGTTTCCCGATACTTCTAATGCTG
TGACATCACTCACAGGATTCCTGCAAGTAATGCGACATTGGATACTTTGGGATTCCTTTATAGTCAGTGG
GTTATCCGAATTTTTGCCTTGTTCGTTGCTACATTGGCTAAATCAGAACTTCGGCAGCTCGTCCTGGAAA
GCGGGCAGTGAGCGCAACGCAATTAATGTGAGTTAGCTCACTCATTAGGCACCCCAGGCTTTACACTTTA
TGCTTCCGGCTCGTATGTTGTGTGGAATTGTGAGCGGATAACAATTTCACACAGGAAACAGCTATGACCA
TGATTACGCCAAGCTTGCATGCCTGCAGGTCGACTCTAGAGGATCCCCGGGTACCGAGCTCGAATTCACT
GGCCGTCGTTTTACAACGTCGTGACTGGGAAAACCCTGGCGTTACCCAACTTAATCGCCTTGCAGCACAT
CCCCCTTTCGCCAGCTGGCGTAATAGCGAAGAGGCCCGCACCGATCGCCCTTCCCAACAGTTGCGCAGCC
TGAATGGCGAATGGCGCCTGATGCGGTATTTTCTCCTTACGCATCTGTGCGGTATTTCACACCGCATATG
GTGCACTCTCAGTACAATCTGCTCTGATGCCGCATAGTTAAGCCAGCCCCGACACCCGCCAACACCCTCG
GTCGAATTCGGACTGGGATTCTCCAATATTCCTTAGCGCTTCCAATAAGCTGACGCGCCCTGACGGGCTT
GTCTGCTCCCGGCATCCGCTTACAGACAAGCTGTGACCGTCTCCGGGAGCTGCATGTGTCAGAGGTTTTC
ACCGTCATCACCGAAACGCGCGA
Features (pLannotate 1.2.2; 10 found; start..end, strand, type, name):
    114..923     +  CDS            KanR: aminoglycoside phosphotransferase; aph(3')-Ia; confers resistance to kanamycin in bacteria or G418 (Geneticin®) in eukaryotes
   1101..1689    +  rep_origin     ori: high-copy-number ColE1/pMB1/pBR322/pUC origin of replication
   1872..1946    +  CDS            lacI (fragment): lac repressor; lacI; The lac repressor binds to the lac operator to inhibit transcription in E. coli. This inhibition can be relieved by adding lactose or isopropyl-β-D-thiogalactopyranoside (IPTG).
   2124..2145    +  protein_bind   CAP binding site: CAP binding activates transcription in the presence of cAMP. E. coli catabolite activator protein
   2160..2190    +  promoter       lac promoter: promoter for the E. coli lac operon
   2198..2214    +  protein_bind   lac operator: The lac repressor binds to the lac operator to inhibit transcription in E. coli. This inhibition can be relieved by adding lactose or isopropyl-β-D-thiogalactopyranoside (IPTG). lac repressor encoded by lacI
   2251..2307    -  misc_feature   MCS: pUC18/19 multiple cloning site
   2304..2461    +  CDS            lacZα (fragment): LacZα fragment of β-galactosidase; lacZ fragment
   2467..2566    -  misc_feature   bom (fragment): basis of mobility region from pBR322
   2719..7       -  CDS            rop (fragment) (across the origin): Rop protein, which maintains plasmids at low copy number; rop
