[The description below was written by a language model from this plasmid's Addgene catalogue record and pLannotate feature annotations shown in this document.]
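Description:
pSCT375: pDonor(ZooTsy)_excision-reporter is a small (about 2.75 kb) high-copy bacterial plasmid, catalogued as a pBluescript-derived bacterial expression vector, that serves as a reporter for excision of the ZooTsy element, a Tn7-family transposon from Zoogloea sp. LCSB751. It was assembled by Gibson cloning and comes from a study of the modularity and diversity of target selectors in Tn7 transposons. Replication in E. coli relies on a ColE1/pUC-type origin. Selection is by kanamycin through an aph(3')-Ia aminoglycoside phosphotransferase gene.

Apart from these maintenance elements, the annotated features are those of a lac reporter region: a CAP binding site, the lac promoter and the lac operator, followed by a pUC18/19-type multiple cloning site and a lacZα fragment. Short remnants of lacI, the pBR322 bom region and rop are also detected; these look like backbone carry-over rather than functional units. The automated annotation does not identify any ZooTsy-derived sequence, such as transposon ends or a mini-transposon cargo, so the record does not show where the donor element sits or how large it is. A few short unannotated stretches remain, including around the MCS and lacZα region. The name and layout would fit a design in which the element's presence or loss affects the lac promoter–lacZα unit and so gives a readout of excision, but this is an inference, and the record does not spell out the reporting mechanism. No transposase or other ZooTsy protein-coding genes are annotated on the plasmid.
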