Addgene plasmid #200873: pSCT375: pDonor(ZooTsy)_excision-reporter
Purpose: Reporter for ZooTsy excision.
Depositing lab: Feng Zhang. Depositing organization: Broad Institute. Publication: Modularity and diversity of target selectors in Tn7 transposons. Faure G, Saito M, Benler S, Peng I, Wolf YI, Strecker J, Altae-Tran H, Neumann E, Li D, Makarova KS, Macrae RK, Koonin EV, Zhang F. Mol Cell. 2023 Jun 15;83(12):2122-2136.e10. doi: 10.1016/j.molcel.2023.05.013. Epub 2023 Jun 1. PubMed 37267947.
Backbone
  Vector backbone: pBluescript
  Vector type: Bacterial Expression
Growth in bacteria
  Bacterial resistance: Kanamycin, 50 μg/mL
  Growth temperature: 37°C
  Growth strain: DH5alpha
  Copy number: High Copy
Gene/Insert
  Gene/Insert name: ZooTsy
  Species: Zoogloea sp. LCSB751
  Cloning method: Gibson Cloning
Terms and licenses: Academic/Nonprofit Terms; Industry Terms: Not Available to Industry
How to cite: pSCT375: pDonor(ZooTsy)_excision-reporter was a gift from Feng Zhang (Addgene plasmid # 200873 ; http://n2t.net/addgene:200873 ; RRID:Addgene_200873)
